Addgene plasmid #72178: Unc5b.a-Fc-His
Purpose: Expresses the extracellular region of the Unc5B, isoform a protein, C-terminally fused to the Fc region of human IgG1 + 6X histidine tag.
Depositing lab: Woj Wojtowicz. Depositing organization: University of California, Berkeley. Publication: An extracellular biochemical screen reveals that FLRTs and Unc5s mediate neuronal subtype recognition in the retina. Visser JJ, Cheng Y, Perry SC, Chastain AB, Parsa B, Masri SS, Ray TA, Kay JN, Wojtowicz WM. Elife. 2015 Dec 3;4. pii: e08149. doi: 10.7554/eLife.08149. PubMed 26633812.
Backbone
  Vector backbone: pCMVi-SV40ori
  Vector type: Mammalian Expression
Growth in bacteria
  Bacterial resistance: Ampicillin, 100 μg/mL
  Growth temperature: 37°C
  Growth strain: DH5alpha
  Copy number: High Copy
Gene/Insert
  Gene/Insert name: Unc5b.a (alt names: Unc5B, isoform a; Unc5h2; NCBI gene ID 107449; Reference sequence NM_029770.2)
  Species: M. musculus (mouse)
  Insert size (bp): 1128
  Entrez Gene: Unc5b (a.k.a. 6330415E02Rik, A630020F16, D10Bwg0792e, Unc5h2)
  Promoter: CMV
  Tag / fusion protein: Fc-His (C terminal on backbone)
  Cloning method: Restriction Enzyme; 5′ cloning site NotI (not destroyed); 3′ cloning site SpeI (not destroyed)
  Sequencing primers: 5′ GTCAGAGGTAACTCCCGTTGC; 3′ ATCATGAGGGTGTCCTTG
Terms and licenses: Academic/Nonprofit Terms; Industry Terms: Not Available to Industry
Depositor comments: We identified a previously-unreported isoform and named it "z". As such, we designated this previously-reported isoform as isoform "a".
How to cite: Unc5b.a-Fc-His was a gift from Woj Wojtowicz (Addgene plasmid # 72178 ; http://n2t.net/addgene:72178 ; RRID:Addgene_72178)
