[The description below was written by a language model from this plasmid's Addgene catalogue record and pLannotate feature annotations shown in this document.]
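Description:
Unc5b.a-Fc-His is a mammalian expression plasmid built on the pCMVi-SV40ori backbone that produces the extracellular region of mouse Unc5B (isoform a, also known as Unc5h2) as a soluble fusion protein. The 1,128 bp ectodomain fragment sits between retained NotI and SpeI sites and is joined in frame at its C terminus to the Fc region of human IgG1, followed by a 6X histidine tag supplied by the backbone. Transcription is driven by the human cytomegalovirus immediate early enhancer and promoter, followed by CMV intron A, an element commonly included to boost expression of the downstream coding sequence, and the transcript is terminated by an SV40 polyadenylation signal. The feature table annotates the Unc5b and IGHG1 fragments but not the His tag itself, which is known from the catalogue entry.

In bacteria the plasmid is maintained at high copy through a ColE1/pUC-type origin and selected with ampicillin via the β-lactamase gene. An f1 origin is also present, along with small remnants of rop, bom and lacZα that appear to be backbone leftovers. The annotated SV40 enhancer/early promoter region, which corresponds to the SV40 origin named in the backbone, can support episomal amplification in cells expressing large T antigen. No mammalian selection marker is annotated, which is consistent with transient expression.

Unc5B is a netrin receptor involved in axon repulsion and vascular branching. This Fc-His ectodomain was made for an extracellular biochemical interaction screen that examined FLRT and Unc5 proteins in neuronal subtype recognition in the retina. The Fc portion generally dimerizes the ectodomain and allows capture or detection, while the His tag provides an additional handle for purification. The depositor uses the label "a" to distinguish this previously reported isoform from a newly identified isoform they named "z".
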