Features (pLannotate 1.2.2; 14 found; start..end, strand, type, name):
     25..408     +  enhancer       CMV enhancer: human cytomegalovirus immediate early enhancer
    410..609     +  promoter       CMV promoter: human cytomegalovirus (CMV) immediate early promoter
    748..1573    +  intron         CMV intron A: human cytomegalovirus intron A (Chapman et al., 1991)
   1610..2737    +  CDS            Unc5b (fragment): UNC5B_MOUSE - Also known as Unc5h2. Experimental evidence at protein level: Swiss-Prot protein existence level 1. Receptor for netrin required for axon guidance. Mediates axon repulsion of neuronal growth cones in the developing nervous system upon ligand binding. Axon repulsion in growth cones may be caused by its association with DCC that may trigger signaling for repulsion (By similarity). Functions as netrin receptor that negatively regulates vascular branching during angiogenesis (PubMed:15510105). Mediates retraction of tip cell filopodia on endothelial growth cones in response to netrin
   2744..3424    +  CDS            IGHG1 (fragment): IGHG1_HUMAN - Experimental evidence at protein level: Swiss-Prot protein existence level 1. Constant region of immunoglobulin heavy chains. Immunoglobulins, also known as antibodies, are membrane-bound or secreted glycoproteins produced by B lymphocytes. In the recognition phase of humoral immunity, the membrane-bound immunoglobulins serve as receptors which, upon binding of a specific antigen, trigger the clonal expansion and differentiation of B lymphocytes into immunoglobulins- secreting plasma cells. Secreted immunoglobulins mediate the effector phase of humoral immunity, which results in
   3474..3595    +  polyA_signal   SV40 poly(A) signal: SV40 polyadenylation signal
   3804..4392    -  rep_origin     ori: high-copy-number ColE1/pMB1/pBR322/pUC origin of replication
   4563..5423    -  CDS            AmpR: β-lactamase; bla; confers resistance to ampicillin, carbenicillin, and related antibiotics
   5424..5528    -  promoter       AmpR promoter: bla
   5623..5658    +  CDS            rop (fragment): Rop protein, which maintains plasmids at low copy number; rop
   5681..6011    +  promoter       SV40 promoter: SV40 enhancer and early promoter
   6134..6233    +  misc_feature   bom (fragment): basis of mobility region from pBR322
   6261..6689    -  rep_origin     f1 ori (sequence partly withheld): f1 bacteriophage origin of replication; arrow indicates direction of (+) strand synthesis
   6693..6850    -  CDS            lacZα (fragment): LacZα fragment of β-galactosidase; lacZ fragment
>Addgene plasmid #72178 | Unc5b.a-Fc-His | depositor full sequence | sequence record 131364 | Full Sequence
GTCGAGGTCTCGACGGTATCGATTGACATTGATTATTGACTAGCTAGTTATTAATAGTAATCAATTACGG
GGTCATTAGTTCATAGCCCATATATGGAGTTCCGCGTTACATAACTTACGGTAAATGGCCCGCCTGGCTG
ACCGCCCAACGACCCCCGCCCATTGACGTCAATAATGACGTATGTTCCCATAGTAACGCCAATAGGGACT
TTCCATTGACGTCAATGGGTGGAGTATTTACGGTAAACTGCCCACTTGGCAGTACATCAAGTGTATCATA
TGCCAAGTCCGCCCCCTATTGACGTCAATGACGGTAAATGGCCCGCCTGGCATTATGCCCAGTACATGAC
CTTACGGGACTTTCCTACTTGGCAGTACATCTACGTATTAGTCATCGCTATTACCATGGTGATGCGGTTT
TGGCAGTACACCAATGGGCGTGGATAGCGGTTTGACTCACGGGGATTTCCAAGTCTCCACCCCATTGACG
TCAATGGGAGTTTGTTTTGGCACCAAAATCAACGGGACTTTCCAAAATGTCGTAATAACCCCGCCCCGTT
GACGCAAATGGGCGGTAGGCGTGTACGGTGGGAGGTCTATATAAGCAGAGCTCGTTTAGTGAACCGTCAG
ATCGCCTGGAGACGCCATCCACGCTGTTTTGACCTCCATAGAAGACACCGGGACCGATCCAGCCTCCGCG
GCCGGGAACGGTGCATTGGAACGCGGATTCCCCGTGCCAAGAGTGACGTAAGTACCGCCTATAGACTCTA
TAGGCACACCCCTTTGGCTCTTATGCATGCTATACTGTTTTTGGCTTGGGGCCTATACACCCCCGCTTCC
ATATGCTATAGGTGATGGTATAGCTTAGCCTATAGGTGTGGGTTATTGACCATTATTGACCACTCCCCTA
TTGGTGACGATACTTTCCATTACTAATCCATAACATGGCTCTTTGCCACAACTATCTCTATTGGCTATAT
GCCAATACTCTGTCCTTCAGAGACTGACACGGACTCTGTATTTTTACAGGATGGGGTCCCATTTATTATT
TACAAATTCACATATACAACAACGCCGTCCCCCGTGCCCGCAGTTTTTATTAAACATAGCGTGGGATCTC
CACGCGAATCTCGGGTACGTGTTCCGGACATGGGCTCTTCTCCGGTAGCGGCGGAGCTTCCACATCCGAG
CCCTGGTCCCATGCCTCCAGCGGCTCATGGTCGCTCGGCAGCTCCTTGCTCCTAACAGTGGAGGCCAGAC
TTAGGCACAGCACAATGCCCACCACCACCAGTGTGCCGCACAAGGCCGTGGCGGTAGGGTATGTGTCTGA
AAATGAGCTCGGAGATTGGGCTCGCACCGCTGACGCAGATGGAAGACTTAAGGCAGCGGCAGAAGAAGAT
GCAGGCAGCTGAGTTGTTGTATTCTGATAAGAGTCAGAGGTAACTCCCGTTGCGGTGCTGTTAACGGTGG
AGGGCAGTGTAGTCTGAGCAGTACTCGTTGCTGCCGCGCGCGCCACCAGACATAATAGCTGACAGACTAA
CAGACTGTTCCTTTCCATGGGTCTTTTCTGCAGAAGCTTGAATTCTCGAGGATCCGCGGCCGCGCCACCA
TGAGGGCCCGGAGCGGGGTGCGGAGCGCGCTGCTGCTGGCGCTGCTGCTTTGCTGGGATCCGACACCGAG
CCTAGCAGGCGTTGACTCTGCTGGCCAGGTGCTCCCAGACTCCTACCCATCAGCCCCTGCGGAGCAGCTG
CCGTACTTCCTATTGGAGCCACAGGACGCCTACATCGTAAAGAACAAGCCAGTGGAACTGCACTGCAGAG
CCTTCCCTGCCACGCAGATCTACTTCAAGTGTAATGGCGAGTGGGTCAGCCAGAATGACCACGTCACACA
GGAGAGCCTGGATGAGGCCACAGGCTTGCGGGTGCGAGAGGTGCAGATCGAGGTGTCACGGCAGCAAGTG
GAGGAACTCTTCGGGCTCGAGGACTACTGGTGCCAGTGCGTGGCCTGGAGCTCTTCGGGAACTACCAAGA
GTCGCCGAGCCTACATCCGCATTGCCTACTTGCGCAAGAACTTTGACCAGGAGCCTCTGGCCAAGGAGGT
ACCCTTGGATCATGAGGTCCTTCTGCAGTGCCGCCCACCGGAGGGAGTGCCTGTGGCTGAGGTGGAATGG
CTCAAGAATGAAGATGTCATTGACCCCGCTCAGGACACTAACTTCCTGCTCACCATTGACCACAACCTCA
TCATCCGCCAGGCGCGCCTCTCAGACACGGCCAACTACACCTGTGTGGCCAAGAATATCGTGGCCAAGCG
CCGGAGCACCACGGCCACAGTCATCGTCTATGTGAATGGAGGCTGGTCCAGCTGGGCAGAGTGGTCACCC
TGTTCCAATCGCTGTGGCCGAGGCTGGCAGAAGCGTACTCGGACCTGCACCAATCCAGCCCCACTCAATG
GAGGCGCCTTCTGTGAGGGACAGGCCTTCCAGAAGACAGCTTGCACCACCGTGTGCCCAGTGGATGGAGC
GTGGACCGAGTGGAGCAAGTGGTCTGCCTGCAGCACAGAGTGTGCGCACTGGCGCAGCCGCGAGTGCATG
GCACCGCCACCCCAGAACGGAGGCCGTGACTGCAGCGGGACGCTACTTGACTCCAAGAACTGCACTGATG
GGCTGTGCGTGCTGAATCAGAGAACTCTAAACGACCCTAAAAGCCACCCCCTGGAGACATCGGGAGATGT
GGCACTGACTAGTGACAAAACTCACACATGCCCACCGTGCCCAGCACCTGAACTCCTGGGGGGACCGTCA
GTCTTCCTCTTCCCCCCAAAACCCAAGGACACCCTCATGATCTCCCGGACCCCTGAGGTCACATGCGTGG
TGGTGGACGTGAGCCACGAAGACCCTGAGGTCAAGTTCAACTGGTACGTGGACGGCGTGGAGGTGCATAA
TGCCAAGACAAAGCCGCGGGAGGAGCAGTACAACAGCACGTACCGTGTGGTCAGCGTCCTCACCGTCCTG
CACCAGGACTGGCTGAATGGCAAGGAGTACAAGTGCAAGGTCTCCAACAAAGCCCTCCCAGCCCCCATCG
AGAAAACCATCTCCAAAGCCAAAGGGCAGCCCCGAGAACCACAGGTGTATACCCTGCCCCCATCCCGGGA
TGAGCTGACCAAGAACCAGGTCAGCCTGACCTGCCTGGTCAAAGGCTTCTATCCCAGCGACATCGCCGTG
GAGTGGGAGAGCAATGGGCAGCCGGAGAACAACTACAAGACCACGCCTCCCGTGCTGGACTCCGACGGCT
CCTTCTTCCTCTACAGCAAGCTCACCGTGGACAAGAGCAGGTGGCAGCAGGGGAACGTCTTCTCATGCTC
CGTGATGCATGAGGCTCTGCACAACCACTACACGCAGAAGAGCCTCTCCCTGTCTCCGGGTAAAGGCGGC
CATCATCACCATCACCATTAATCTAGAGATCTTATTAAAGCAGAACTTGTTTATTGCAGCTTATAATGGT
TACAAATAAAGCAATAGCATCACAAATTTCACAAATAAAGCATTTTTTTCACTGCATTCTAGTTGTGGTT
TGTCCAAACTCATCAATGTATCTTATCATGTCTGGTCGACTCTAGCTAGACTCTTCCGCTTCCTCGCTCA
CTGACTCGCTGCGCTCGGTCGTTCGGCTGCGGCGAGCGGTATCAGCTCACTCAAAGGCGGTAATACGGTT
ATCCACAGAATCAGGGGATAACGCAGGAAAGAACATGTGAGCAAAAGGCCAGCAAAAGGCCAGGAACCGT
AAAAAGGCCGCGTTGCTGGCGTTTTTCCATAGGCTCCGCCCCCCTGACGAGCATCACAAAAATCGACGCT
CAAGTCAGAGGTGGCGAAACCCGACAGGACTATAAAGATACCAGGCGTTTCCCCCTGGAAGCTCCCTCGT
GCGCTCTCCTGTTCCGACCCTGCCGCTTACCGGATACCTGTCCGCCTTTCTCCCTTCGGGAAGCGTGGCG
CTTTCTCATAGCTCACGCTGTAGGTATCTCAGTTCGGTGTAGGTCGTTCGCTCCAAGCTGGGCTGTGTGC
ACGAACCCCCCGTTCAGCCCGACCGCTGCGCCTTATCCGGTAACTATCGTCTTGAGTCCAACCCGGTAAG
ACACGACTTATCGCCACTGGCAGCAGCCACTGGTAACAGGATTAGCAGAGCGAGGTATGTAGGCGGTGCT
ACAGAGTTCTTGAAGTGGTGGCCTAACTACGGCTACACTAGAAGAACAGTATTTGGTATCTGCGCTCTGC
TGAAGCCAGTTACCTTCGGAAAAAGAGTTGGTAGCTCTTGATCCGGCAAACAAACCACCGCTGGTAGCGG
TGGTTTTTTTGTTTGCAAGCAGCAGATTACGCGCAGAAAAAAAGGATCTCAAGAAGATCCTTTGATCTTT
TCTACGGGGTCTGACGCTCAGTGGAACGAAAACTCACGTTAAGGGATTTTGGTCATGAGATTATCAAAAA
GGATCTTCACCTAGATCCTTTTAAATTAAAAATGAAGTTTTAAATCAATCTAAAGTATATATGAGTAAAC
TTGGTCTGACAGTTACCAATGCTTAATCAGTGAGGCACCTATCTCAGCGATCTGTCTATTTCGTTCATCC
ATAGTTGCCTGACTCCCCGTCGTGTAGATAACTACGATACGGGAGGGCTTACCATCTGGCCCCAGTGCTG
CAATGATACCGCGAGACCCACGCTCACCGGCTCCAGATTTATCAGCAATAAACCAGCCAGCCGGAAGGGC
CGAGCGCAGAAGTGGTCCTGCAACTTTATCCGCCTCCATCCAGTCTATTAATTGTTGCCGGGAAGCTAGA
GTAAGTAGTTCGCCAGTTAATAGTTTGCGCAACGTTGTTGCCATTGCTACAGGCATCGTGGTGTCACGCT
CGTCGTTTGGTATGGCTTCATTCAGCTCCGGTTCCCAACGATCAAGGCGAGTTACATGATCCCCCATGTT
GTGCAAAAAAGCGGTTAGCTCCTTCGGTCCTCCGATCGTTGTCAGAAGTAAGTTGGCCGCAGTGTTATCA
CTCATGGTTATGGCAGCACTGCATAATTCTCTTACTGTCATGCCATCCGTAAGATGCTTTTCTGTGACTG
GTGAGTACTCAACCAAGTCATTCTGAGAATAGTGTATGCGGCGACCGAGTTGCTCTTGCCCGGCGTCAAT
ACGGGATAATACCGCGCCACATAGCAGAACTTTAAAAGTGCTCATCATTGGAAAACGTTCTTCGGGGCGA
AAACTCTCAAGGATCTTACCGCTGTTGAGATCCAGTTCGATGTAACCCACTCGTGCACCCAACTGATCTT
CAGCATCTTTTACTTTCACCAGCGTTTCTGGGTGAGCAAAAACAGGAAGGCAAAATGCCGCAAAAAAGGG
AATAAGGGCGACACGGAAATGTTGAATACTCATACTCTTCCTTTTTCAATATTATTGAAGCATTTATCAG
GGTTATTGTCTCATGAGCGGATACATATTTGAATGTATTTAGAAAAATAAACAAATAGGGGTTCCGCGCA
CATTTCCCCGAAAAGTGCCACCTGACGTCTAAGAAACCATTATTATCATGACATTAACCTATAAAAATAG
GCGTATCACGAGGCCCTTTCGTCTCGCGCGTTTCGGTGATGACGGTGAAAACCTCTGACACATGCAGCTC
CCGGAGGAATGTGTGTCAGTTAGGGTGTGGAAAGTCCCCAGGCTCCCCAGGCAGGCAGAAGTATGCAAAG
CATGCATCTCAATTAGTCAGCAACCAGGTGTGGAAAGTCCCCAGGCTCCCCAGCAGGCAGAAGTATGCAA
AGCATGCATCTCAATTAGTCAGCAACCATAGTCCCGCCCCTAACTCCGCCCATCCCGCCCCTAACTCCGC
CCAGTTCCGCCCATTCTCCGCCCCATGGCTGACTAATTTTTTTTATTTATGCAGAGGCCGAGGCCGCCTC
TGCCTCTGAGCTATTCCAGAAGTAGTGAGGAGGCTTTTTTGGAGGCCTAGGCTTTTGCAAAAAGCTCCCG
GGAGCTTGTATATCCATTTTCGTCCCGGAGACGGTCACAGCTTGTCTGTAAGCGGATGCCGGGAGCAGAC
AAGCCCGTCAGGGCGCGTCAGCGGGTGTTGGCGGGTGTCGGGGCTGGCTTAACTATGCGGCATCAGAGCA
GATTGTACTGAGAGTGCACCATATGCGGTGTGAAATACCGCACAGATGCGTAAGGAGAAAATACCGCATC
AGGAAATTGTAAGCGTTAATATTTTGTTAAAATTCGCGTTAAATTTTTGTTAAATCAGCTCATTTTTTAA
CCAATAGGCCGAAATCGGCAAAATCCCTTATAAATCAAAAGAATAGACCGAGATAGGGT
[37 nt withheld, positions 6360-6396]
AAAGAACGTGGACTCCAACGTCAAAGG
[49 nt withheld, positions 6424-6472]
T
[91 nt withheld, positions 6474-6564]
G
[124 nt withheld, positions 6566-6689]
CCATTCGCCATTCAGGCTGCGCAACTGTTGGGAAGGGCGATCGGTGCGGGCCTCTTCGCTATTACGCCAG
CTGGCGAAAGGGGGATGTGCTGCAAGGCGATTAAGTTGGGTAACGCCAGGGTTTTCCCAGTCACGACGTT
GTAAAACGACGGCCAGTGAATT
