>Addgene plasmid #72178 | Unc5b.a-Fc-His | addgene partial sequence | sequence record 137113 | pMRB101-F 5'-aagatgcaggcagctgagtt-3'
ACGGTGGAGGGCAGTGTAGTCTGAGCAGTACTCGTTGCTGCCGCGCGCGCCACCAGACATAATAGCTGAC
AGACTAACAGACTGTTCCTTTCCATGGGTCTTTTCTGCAGAAGCTTGAATTCTCGAGGATCCGCGGCCGC
GCCACCATGAGGGCCCGGAGCGGGGTGCGGAGCGCGCTGCTGCTGGCGCTGCTGCTTTGCTGGGATCCGA
CACCGAGCCTAGCAGGCGTTGACTCTGCTGGCCAGGTGCTCCCAGACTCCTACCCATCAGCCCCTGCGGA
GCAGCTGCCGTACTTCCTATTGGAGCCACAGGACGCCTACATCGTAAAGAACAAGCCAGTGGAACTGCAC
TGCAGAGCCTTCCCTGCCACGCAGATCTACTTCAAGTGTAATGGCGAGTGGGTCAGCCAGAATGACCACG
TCACACAGGAGAGCCTGGATGAGGCCACAGGCTTGCGGGTGCGAGAGGTGCAGATCGAGGTGTCACGGCA
GCAAGTGGAGGAACTCTTCGGGCTCGAGGACTACTGGTGCCAGTGCGTGGCCTGGAGCTCTTCGGGAACT
ACCAAGAGTCGCCGAGCCTACATCCGCATTGCCTACTTGCGCAAGAACTTTGACCAGGAGCCTCTGGCCA
AGGAGGTACCCTTGGATCATGAGGTCCTTCTGCAGTGCCGCCCACCGGAGGGAGTGCCTGTGGCTGAGGT
GGAATGGCTCAAGAATGAAGATGTCATTGACCCCGCTCAGGACACTAACTTCCTGCTCACCATTGACCAC
AACCTCATCATCCGCCAGGCGCGCCTCTCAGACACGGCCAACTACACCTGTGTGGCCAAGA
