>Addgene plasmid #72178 | Unc5b.a-Fc-His | addgene partial sequence | sequence record 137114 | SV40pA-R 5'-GAAATTTGTGATGCTATTGC-3'
ATAAGATCTCTAGATTAATGGTGATGGTGATGATGGCCGCCTTTACCCGGAGACAGGGAGAGGCTCTTCT
GCGTGTAGTGGTTGTGCAGAGCCTCATGCATCACGGAGCATGAGAAGACGTTCCCCTGCTGCCACCTGCT
CTTGTCCACGGTGAGCTTGCTGTAGAGGAAGAAGGAGCCGTCGGAGTCCAGCACGGGAGGCGTGGTCTTG
TAGTTGTTCTCCGGCTGCCCATTGCTCTCCCACTCCACGGCGATGTCGCTGGGATAGAAGCCTTTGACCA
GGCAGGTCAGGCTGACCTGGTTCTTGGTCAGCTCATCCCGGGATGGGGGCAGGGTATACACCTGTGGTTC
TCGGGGCTGCCCTTTGGCTTTGGAGATGGTTTTCTCGATGGGGGCTGGGAGGGCTTTGTTGGAGACCTTG
CACTTGTACTCCTTGCCATTCAGCCAGTCCTGGTGCAGGACGGTGAGGACGCTGACCACACGGTACGTGC
TGTTGTACTGCTCCTCCCGCGGCTTTGTCTTGGCATTATGCACCTCCACGCCGTCCACGTACCAGTTGAA
CTTGACCTCAGGGTCTTCGTGGCTCACGTCCACCACCACGCATGTGACCTCAGGGGTCCGGGAGATCATG
AGGGTGTCCTTGGGTTTTGGGGGGAAGAGGAAGACTGACGGTCCCCCCAGGAGTTCAGGTGCTGGGCACG
GTGGGCATGTGTGAGTTTTGTCACTAGTCAGTGCCACATCTCCCGATGTCTCCAGGG
